>Addgene plasmid #42771 | TAL3308 | depositor partial sequence | sequence record 57891 | TAL3308 sequence 2226 bps
TCTAGAGCTAGCACCATGGACTACAAAGACCATGACGGTGATTATAAAGATCATGACATCGATTACAAGG
ATGACGATGACAAGATGGCCCCCAAGAAGAAGAGGAAGGTGGGCATTCACCGCGGGGTACCTATGGTGGA
CTTGAGGACACTCGGTTATTCGCAACAGCAACAGGAGAAAATCAAGCCTAAGGTCAGGAGCACCGTCGCG
CAACACCACGAGGCGCTTGTGGGGCATGGCTTCACTCATGCGCATATTGTCGCGCTTTCACAGCACCCTG
CGGCGCTTGGGACGGTGGCTGTCAAATACCAAGATATGATTGCGGCCCTGCCCGAAGCCACGCACGAGGC
AATTGTAGGGGTCGGTAAACAGTGGTCGGGAGCGCGAGCACTTGAGGCGCTGCTGACTGTGGCGGGTGAG
CTTAGGGGGCCTCCGCTCCAGCTCGACACCGGGCAGCTGCTGAAGATCGCGAAGAGAGGGGGAGTAACAG
CGGTAGAGGCAGTGCACGCCTGGCGCAATGCGCTCACCGGGGCCCCCTTGAACCTGACCCCAGACCAGGT
AGTCGCAATCGCGAACAATAATGGGGGAAAGCAAGCCCTGGAAACCGTGCAAAGGTTGTTGCCGGTCCTT
TGTCAAGACCACGGCCTTACACCGGAGCAAGTCGTGGCCATTGCAAGCAACATCGGTGGCAAACAGGCTC
TTGAGACGGTTCAGAGACTTCTCCCAGTTCTCTGTCAAGCCCACGGGCTGACTCCCGATCAAGTTGTAGC
GATTGCGAATAACAATGGAGGGAAACAAGCATTGGAGACTGTCCAACGGCTCCTTCCCGTGTTGTGTCAA
GCCCACGGTTTGACGCCTGCACAAGTGGTCGCCATCGCCAGCCATGATGGCGGTAAGCAGGCGCTGGAAA
CAGTACAGCGCCTGCTGCCTGTACTGTGCCAGGATCATGGACTGACCCCAGACCAGGTAGTCGCAATCGC
GAACAATAATGGGGGAAAGCAAGCCCTGGAAACCGTGCAAAGGTTGTTGCCGGTCCTTTGTCAAGACCAC
GGCCTTACACCGGAGCAAGTCGTGGCCATTGCAAGCAACATCGGTGGCAAACAGGCTCTTGAGACGGTTC
AGAGACTTCTCCCAGTTCTCTGTCAAGCCCACGGGCTGACTCCCGATCAAGTTGTAGCGATTGCGTCGCA
TGACGGAGGGAAACAAGCATTGGAGACTGTCCAACGGCTCCTTCCCGTGTTGTGTCAAGCCCACGGTTTG
ACGCCTGCACAAGTGGTCGCCATCGCCTCCAATATTGGCGGTAAGCAGGCGCTGGAAACAGTACAGCGCC
TGCTGCCTGTACTGTGCCAGGATCATGGACTGACCCCAGACCAGGTAGTCGCAATCGCGTCGAACATTGG
GGGAAAGCAAGCCCTGGAAACCGTGCAAAGGTTGTTGCCGGTCCTTTGTCAAGACCACGGCCTTACACCG
GAGCAAGTCGTGGCCATTGCATCCCACGACGGTGGCAAACAGGCTCTTGAGACGGTTCAGAGACTTCTCC
CAGTTCTCTGTCAAGCCCACGGGCTGACTCCCGATCAAGTTGTAGCGATTGCGAATAACAATGGAGGGAA
ACAAGCATTGGAGACTGTCCAACGGCTCCTTCCCGTGTTGTGTCAAGCCCACGGTTTGACGCCTGCACAA
GTGGTCGCCATCGCCTCCAATATTGGCGGTAAGCAGGCGCTGGAAACAGTACAGCGCCTGCTGCCTGTAC
TGTGCCAGGATCATGGACTGACCCCAGACCAGGTAGTCGCAATCGCGTCAAACGGAGGGGGAAAGCAAGC
CCTGGAAACCGTGCAAAGGTTGTTGCCGGTCCTTTGTCAAGACCACGGCCTTACACCGGAGCAAGTCGTG
GCCATTGCAAATAATAACGGTGGCAAACAGGCTCTTGAGACGGTTCAGAGACTTCTCCCAGTTCTCTGTC
AAGCCCACGGGCTGACACCCGAACAGGTGGTCGCCATTGCTTCTAACATCGGAGGACGGCCAGCCTTGGA
GTCCATCGTAGCCCAATTGTCCAGGCCCGATCCCGCGTTGGCTGCGTTAACGAATGACCATCTGGTGGCG
TTGGCATGTCTTGGTGGACGACCCGCGCTCGATGCAGTCAAAAAGGGTCTGCCTCATGCTCCCGCATTGA
TCAAAAGAACCAACCGGCGGATTCCCGAGAGAACTTCCCATCGAGTCGCGGGATCC
