>Addgene plasmid #42771 | TAL3308 | addgene partial sequence | sequence record 60767 | JDS-TALEN-F 5'-TAGGGGTCGGTAAACAGTGG-3'
TGTGGCGGGTGAGCTTAGGGGGCCTCCGCTCCAGCTCGACACCGGGCAGCTGCTGAAGATCGCGAAGAGA
GGGGGAGTAACAGCGGTAGAGGCAGTGCACGCCTGGCGCAATGCGCTCACCGGGGCCCCCTTGAACCTGA
CCCCAGACCAGGTAGTCGCAATCGCGAACAATAATGGGGGAAAGCAAGCCCTGGAAACCGTGCAAAGGTT
GTTGCCGGTCCTTTGTCAAGACCACGGCCTTACACCGGAGCAAGTCGTGGCCATTGCAAGCAACATCGGT
GGCAAACAGGCTCTTGAGACGGTTCAGAGACTTCTCCCAGTTCTCTGTCAAGCCCACGGGCTGACTCCCG
ATCAAGTTGTAGCGATTGCGAATAACAATGGAGGGAAACAAGCATTGGAGACTGTCCAACGGCTCCTTCC
CGTGTTGTGTCAAGCCCACGGTTTGACGCCTGCACAAGTGGTCGCCATCGCCAGCCATGATGGCGGTAAG
CAGGCGCTGGAAACAGTACAGCGCCTGCTGCCTGTACTGTGCCAGGATCATGGACTGACCCCAGACCAGG
TAGTCGCAATCGCGAACAATAATGGGGGAAAGCAAGCCCTGGAAACCGTGCAAAGGTTGTTGCCGGTCCT
TTGTCAAGACCACGGCCTTACACCGGAGCAAGTCGTGGCCATTGCAAGCAACATCGGTGGCAAACAGGCT
CTTGAGACGGTTCAGAGACTTCTCCCAGTTCTCTGTCAAGCCCACGGGCTGACTCCCGATCAAGTTGTAG
CGATTGCGTCGCATGACGGAGGGAAACAAGCATTGGAGACTGTCCAACGGCT
