[The description below was written by a language model from this plasmid's Addgene catalogue record.]
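Description:
TAL3308 is a TALEN expression plasmid built on the JDS70 backbone, a roughly 6.4 kb vector classed as mammalian expression with a T7 element. It is a high-copy plasmid propagated in E. coli under ampicillin selection. The record gives no feature table, so the specific origin of replication and the polyadenylation signal are not stated, although the use of a BGH reverse sequencing primer suggests a BGH terminator region downstream of the coding sequence.

The insert, about 1.6 kb and named ZebrafishCommunity-max-left, is an engineered TAL effector repeat array designed to recognise a 16-nucleotide site in the zebrafish max gene; it is not the max coding sequence itself. The array was placed by restriction cloning, with both cloning sites destroyed in the process, into a frame supplied by the backbone. That frame adds an N-terminal 3X Flag tag for detection and a C-terminal wild-type FokI nuclease domain. Because FokI cleaves as a dimer, this "left" monomer is meant to be paired with a matching "right" TALEN that binds the opposite strand nearby. The two nuclease domains then come together over the intervening spacer and make a double-strand break, and error-prone repair of that break can produce disruptive insertions or deletions.

Expression is driven by the CMV promoter in transfected cells. The T7 designation indicates that the same cassette can be used as a template for in vitro transcription, giving mRNA suitable for injection into zebrafish embryos. This fits the associated work on targeted gene disruption in somatic zebrafish cells. The depositor recommends verifying the plasmid by diagnostic restriction digest before use.
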