Addgene plasmid #42771: TAL3308
Depositing lab: Keith Joung. Depositing organization: Massachusetts General Hospital. Publication: Targeted gene disruption in somatic zebrafish cells using engineered TALENs. Sander JD, Cade L, Khayter C, Reyon D, Peterson RT, Joung JK, Yeh JR. Nat Biotechnol. 2011 Aug 5;29(8):697-8. doi: 10.1038/nbt.1934. PubMed 21822241.
Backbone
  Vector backbone: JDS70
  Backbone manufacturer: Addgene plasmid #32285
  Backbone size w/o insert (bp): 6447
  Vector type: Mammalian Expression ; T7
Growth in bacteria
  Bacterial resistance: Ampicillin, 100 μg/mL
  Growth temperature: 37°C
  Growth strain: XL1 Blue
  Copy number: High Copy
Gene/Insert
  Gene/Insert name: ZebrafishCommunity-max-left (alt name: max)
  Species: D. rerio (zebrafish)
  Insert size (bp): 1640
  Entrez Gene: max (a.k.a. DKEY-11E23.8, fa92b04, fb52a04, fb95h11, wu:fa92b04, wu:fb52a04, wu:fb95h11, zmax)
  Promoter: CMV
  Tag / fusion protein: 3X Flag (N terminal on backbone); WT FOKI (C terminal on backbone)
  Cloning method: Restriction Enzyme; 5′ cloning site N/A (destroyed during cloning); 3′ cloning site N/A (destroyed during cloning)
  Sequencing primers: 5′ CMV-F; 3′ BGH-rev
Terms and licenses: Academic/Nonprofit Terms; Industry Terms: Not Available to Industry
Depositor comments: Target binding site: TGAGCGACAACGATGA It is strongly recommended that users perform a diagnostic digest to verify this plasmid prior to use. For example, a double digest of the plasmid with BamHI and KpnI should result in two bands at 2.3kb and 5.8kb.
How to cite: TAL3308 was a gift from Keith Joung (Addgene plasmid # 42771 ; http://n2t.net/addgene:42771 ; RRID:Addgene_42771)
